Addgene plasmid #221389: pcDNA5-FRT/T0-3XFLAG-SLD1+SLD2
Purpose: Mammalian expression vector of triple Flag tagged NFATC2IP ORF SUMO-like domain 1 and SUMO-like domain 2 (SLD1+SLD2, aa 251-419)
Depositing lab: Daniel Durocher. Depositing organization: Sinai Health System. Publication: NFATC2IP is a mediator of SUMO-dependent genome integrity. Cho T, Hoeg L, Setiaputra D, Durocher D. Genes Dev. 2024 Apr 17;38(5-6):233-252. doi: 10.1101/gad.350914.123. PubMed 38503515.
Backbone
  Vector backbone: pcDNA5-3X-Flag-FRT-T0
  Backbone manufacturer: ThermoFisher
  Backbone size w/o insert (bp): 5191
  Total vector size (bp): 5701
  Modifications to backbone: 1xFLAG was replaced by HindIII-3xFLAG-AscI, yielding 3xFLAG vector for N-terminal tagging with MCS
  Vector type: Mammalian Expression
  Selectable markers: Hygromycin
Growth in bacteria
  Bacterial resistance: Ampicillin, 100 μg/mL
  Growth temperature: 37°C
  Growth strain: DH5alpha
  Copy number: High Copy
Gene/Insert
  Gene/Insert name: NFATC2IP
  Species: H. sapiens (human)
  Insert size (bp): 510
  Mutation: Amino acids 1-250 of NFATC2IP deleted
  Entrez Gene: NFATC2IP (a.k.a. ESC2, NIP45, RAD60)
  Promoter: CMV
  Tag / fusion protein: 3XFlag (N terminal on insert)
  Cloning method: Other
  Sequencing primers: 5′ cgcaaatgggcggtaggcgtg
Terms and licenses: Academic/Nonprofit Terms; Industry Terms: Not Available to Industry
How to cite: pcDNA5-FRT/T0-3XFLAG-SLD1+SLD2 was a gift from Daniel Durocher (Addgene plasmid # 221389 ; http://n2t.net/addgene:221389 ; RRID:Addgene_221389)
