[The description below was written by a language model from this plasmid's Addgene catalogue record and pLannotate feature annotations shown in this document.]
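Description:
pcDNA5-FRT/T0-3XFLAG-SLD1+SLD2 is a 5.7 kb mammalian expression plasmid built on a modified pcDNA5/FRT/TO backbone in which the original single FLAG tag was replaced by a 3xFLAG cassette followed by a cloning site for N-terminal tagging. It is propagated in E. coli through a high-copy ColE1/pUC-type origin with ampicillin selection (AmpR under its own bla promoter). The feature table also picks up small backbone remnants, including fragments of an f1 origin, lac regulatory elements and a bom region.

The payload is a 510 bp fragment of human NFATC2IP (also called NIP45) encoding residues 251–419, which comprise SUMO-like domains 1 and 2; the first 250 amino acids are deleted. This fragment is fused at its N terminus to 3xFLAG for detection or immunoprecipitation. It is transcribed from the CMV enhancer/promoter and terminated by the bovine growth hormone polyadenylation signal. Immediately downstream of the CMV promoter the annotation finds two short tet operator matches. These fit the "TO" design, in which expression is repressed in cells producing Tet repressor and induced by tetracycline or doxycycline.

An FRT site sits directly upstream of a hygromycin resistance coding sequence followed by an SV40 poly(A) signal, with no full promoter annotated in front of it. In this type of vector, FLP-mediated recombination into a genomic FRT site in a suitable host line places the hygromycin gene under a resident promoter, allowing selection of isogenic single-copy integrants. The plasmid can therefore serve for transient expression or for generating stable, inducible cell lines expressing this truncation, and the associated publication concerns the role of NFATC2IP in SUMO-dependent genome integrity.
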