Features (pLannotate 1.2.2; 22 found; start..end, strand, type, name):
     28..80      -  misc_feature   bom (fragment): basis of mobility region from pBR322
    235..614     +  enhancer       CMV enhancer: human cytomegalovirus immediate early enhancer
    615..818     +  promoter       CMV promoter: human cytomegalovirus (CMV) immediate early promoter
    820..839     +  promoter       PLtetO-1 promoter (fragment): modified phage lambda PL promoter with tet operator sites (Lutz and Bujard, 1997)
    841..860     +  promoter       PLtetO-1 promoter (fragment): modified phage lambda PL promoter with tet operator sites (Lutz and Bujard, 1997)
    868..901     +  promoter       TRE3GV promoter (fragment): 3rd-generation Tet-responsive promoter that can be activated by binding of Tet-On® 3G, optimized for retroviral and lentiviral vectors
   1035..1058    +  CDS            3xFLAG (fragment): three tandem FLAG® epitope tags
   1083..1589    +  CDS            NFATC2IP (fragment): NF2IP_HUMAN - Also known as NIP45. Experimental evidence at protein level: Swiss-Prot protein existence level 1. In T-helper 2 (Th2) cells, regulates the magnitude of NFAT- driven transcription of a specific subset of cytokine genes, including IL3, IL4, IL5 and IL13, but not IL2. Recruits PRMT1 to the IL4 promoter; this leads to enhancement of histone H4 'Arg-3'-methylation and facilitates subsequent histone acetylation at the IL4 locus, thus promotes robust cytokine expression (By similarity). Down-regulates formation of poly-SUMO chains by UBE2I/UBC9 (By similarity). From Homo sapiens (Human
   1659..1883    +  polyA_signal   bGH poly(A) signal: bovine growth hormone polyadenylation signal
   1887..1908    +  promoter       SV40 promoter (fragment): SV40 enhancer and early promoter
   1929..2162    +  rep_origin     f1 ori (fragment) (sequence partly withheld): f1 bacteriophage origin of replication; arrow indicates direction of (+) strand synthesis
   2167..2214    +  protein_bind   FRT: FLP-mediated recombination occurs in the 8-bp core sequence TCTAGAAA (Turan and Bode, 2011). FLP recombinase from the Saccharomyces cerevisiae 2μ plasmid
   2222..3244    +  CDS            HygR: hygromycin B phosphotransferase confers resistance to hygromycin
   3254..3379    +  CDS            ble (fragment): BLE_KLEPN - Experimental evidence at protein level: Swiss-Prot protein existence level 1. Binding protein with a strong affinity to the bleomycin family of antibiotics. Binds to CL990; an antimitotic-antibiotic compound. From Klebsiella pneumoniae.
   3374..3495    +  polyA_signal   SV40 poly(A) signal: SV40 polyadenylation signal
   3568..3584    -  protein_bind   lac operator: The lac repressor binds to the lac operator to inhibit transcription in E. coli. This inhibition can be relieved by adding lactose or isopropyl-β-D-thiogalactopyranoside (IPTG). lac repressor encoded by lacI
   3592..3622    -  promoter       lac promoter: promoter for the E. coli lac operon
   3637..3658    -  protein_bind   CAP binding site: CAP binding activates transcription in the presence of cAMP. E. coli catabolite activator protein
   3671..3763    -  CDS            lacI (fragment): lac repressor; lacI; The lac repressor binds to the lac operator to inhibit transcription in E. coli. This inhibition can be relieved by adding lactose or isopropyl-β-D-thiogalactopyranoside (IPTG).
   3946..4534    -  rep_origin     ori: high-copy-number ColE1/pMB1/pBR322/pUC origin of replication
   4705..5565    -  CDS            AmpR: β-lactamase; bla; confers resistance to ampicillin, carbenicillin, and related antibiotics
   5566..5670    -  promoter       AmpR promoter: bla
>Addgene plasmid #221389 | pcDNA5-FRT/T0-3XFLAG-SLD1+SLD2 | addgene full sequence | sequence record 437433 | Addgene NGS Result
GACGGATCGGGAGATCTCCCGATCCCCTATGGTGCACTCTCAGTACAATCTGCTCTGATGCCGCATAGTT
AAGCCAGTATCTGCTCCCTGCTTGTGTGTTGGAGGTCGCTGAGTAGTGCGCGAGCAAAATTTAAGCTACA
ACAAGGCAAGGCTTGACCGACAATTGCATGAAGAATCTGCTTAGGGTTAGGCGTTTTGCGCTGCTTCGCG
ATGTACGGGCCAGATATACGCGTTGACATTGATTATTGACTAGTTATTAATAGTAATCAATTACGGGGTC
ATTAGTTCATAGCCCATATATGGAGTTCCGCGTTACATAACTTACGGTAAATGGCCCGCCTGGCTGACCG
CCCAACGACCCCCGCCCATTGACGTCAATAATGACGTATGTTCCCATAGTAACGCCAATAGGGACTTTCC
ATTGACGTCAATGGGTGGAGTATTTACGGTAAACTGCCCACTTGGCAGTACATCAAGTGTATCATATGCC
AAGTACGCCCCCTATTGACGTCAATGACGGTAAATGGCCCGCCTGGCATTATGCCCAGTACATGACCTTA
TGGGACTTTCCTACTTGGCAGTACATCTACGTATTAGTCATCGCTATTACCATGGTGATGCGGTTTTGGC
AGTACATCAATGGGCGTGGATAGCGGTTTGACTCACGGGGATTTCCAAGTCTCCACCCCATTGACGTCAA
TGGGAGTTTGTTTTGGCACCAAAATCAACGGGACTTTCCAAAATGTCGTAACAACTCCGCCCCATTGACG
CAAATGGGCGGTAGGCGTGTACGGTGGGAGGTCTATATAAGCAGAGCTCTCCCTATCAGTGATAGAGATC
TCCCTATCAGTGATAGAGATCGTCGACGAGCTCGTTTAGTGAACCGTCAGATCGCCTGGAGACGCCATCC
ACGCTGTTTTGACCTCCATAGAAGACACCGGGACCGATCCAGCCTCCGGACTCTAGCGTTTAAACTTAAG
CTTGGTACCATGGACTACAAGGACCACGACGGTGACTACAAGGACCACGACATCGACTACAAAGACGATG
ACGATAAAGCCGCCAGTTTAAACGGCGCGCCAGTCTTGGTGGAAGGGCCCACCCTCCCAGAGACCCCCCG
ACTCTTCCCACTCAAAATCCGTTGCCGGGCTGACCTGGTCAGATTGCCCCTCAGGATGTCGGAGCCCCTG
CAGAGTGTGGTGGACCACATGGCCACCCACCTTGGGGTGTCCCCAAGCAGGATCCTTTTGCTTTTTGGAG
AGACAGAGCTATCACCTACTGCCACTCCCAGGACCCTAAAGCTCGGAGTGGCTGACATCATTGACTGTGT
GGTACTAACAAGTTCTCCAGAGGCCACAGAGACGTCCCAACAGCTCCAGCTCCGGGTGCAGGGAAAGGAG
AAACACCAGACACTGGAAGTCTCACTGTCTCGAGATTCCCCTCTAAAGACCCTCATGTCCCACTATGAGG
AGGCCATGGGACTGTCGGGACGGAAGCTCTCCTTCTTCTTTGATGGGACAAAGCTTTCAGGCAGGGAGCT
GCCAGCTGACCTGGGCATGGAATCTGGGGACCTCATTGAGGTCTGGGGCTGAGATATCCATCACACTGGC
GGCCGCTCGAGTCTAGAGGGCCCGTTTAAACCCGCTGATCAGCCTCGACTGTGCCTTCTAGTTGCCAGCC
ATCTGTTGTTTGCCCCTCCCCCGTGCCTTCCTTGACCCTGGAAGGTGCCACTCCCACTGTCCTTTCCTAA
TAAAATGAGGAAATTGCATCGCATTGTCTGAGTAGGTGTCATTCTATTCTGGGGGGTGGGGTGGGGCAGG
ACAGCAAGGGGGAGGATTGGGAAGACAATAGCAGGCATGCTGGGGATGCGGTGGGCTCTATGGCTTCTGA
GGCGGAAAGAACCAGCTGGGGCTCTAGGGGGTATCCCC
[124 nt withheld, positions 1929-2052]
C
[91 nt withheld, positions 2054-2144]
AGGGTGATGGTTCACGTACCTAGAAGTTCCTATTCCGAAGTTCCTATTCTCTAGAAAGTATAGGAACTTC
CTTGGCCAAAAAGCCTGAACTCACCGCGACGTCTGTCGAGAAGTTTCTGATCGAAAAGTTCGACAGCGTC
TCCGACCTGATGCAGCTCTCGGAGGGCGAAGAATCTCGTGCTTTCAGCTTCGATGTAGGAGGGCGTGGAT
ATGTCCTGCGGGTAAATAGCTGCGCCGATGGTTTCTACAAAGATCGTTATGTTTATCGGCACTTTGCATC
GGCCGCGCTCCCGATTCCGGAAGTGCTTGACATTGGGGAGTTCAGCGAGAGCCTGACCTATTGCATCTCC
CGCCGTGCACAGGGTGTCACGTTGCAAGACCTGCCTGAAACCGAACTGCCCGCTGTTCTGCAGCCGGTCG
CGGAGGCCATGGATGCGATCGCTGCGGCCGATCTTAGCCAGACGAGCGGGTTCGGCCCATTCGGACCGCA
AGGAATCGGTCAATACACTACATGGCGTGATTTCATATGCGCGATTGCTGATCCCCATGTGTATCACTGG
CAAACTGTGATGGACGACACCGTCAGTGCGTCCGTCGCGCAGGCTCTCGATGAGCTGATGCTTTGGGCCG
AGGACTGCCCCGAAGTCCGGCACCTCGTGCACGCGGATTTCGGCTCCAACAATGTCCTGACGGACAATGG
CCGCATAACAGCGGTCATTGACTGGAGCGAGGCGATGTTCGGGGATTCCCAATACGAGGTCGCCAACATC
TTCTTCTGGAGGCCGTGGTTGGCTTGTATGGAGCAGCAGACGCGCTACTTCGAGCGGAGGCATCCGGAGC
TTGCAGGATCGCCGCGGCTCCGGGCGTATATGCTCCGCATTGGTCTTGACCAACTCTATCAGAGCTTGGT
TGACGGCAATTTCGATGATGCAGCTTGGGCGCAGGGTCGATGCGACGCAATCGTCCGATCCGGAGCCGGG
ACTGTCGGGCGTACACAAATCGCCCGCAGAAGCGCGGCCGTCTGGACCGATGGCTGTGTAGAAGTACTCG
CCGATAGTGGAAACCGACGCCCCAGCACTCGTCCGAGGGCAAAGGAATAGCACGTACTACGAGATTTCGA
TTCCACCGCCGCCTTCTATGAAAGGTTGGGCTTCGGAATCGTTTTCCGGGACGCCGGCTGGATGATCCTC
CAGCGCGGGGATCTCATGCTGGAGTTCTTCGCCCACCCCAACTTGTTTATTGCAGCTTATAATGGTTACA
AATAAAGCAATAGCATCACAAATTTCACAAATAAAGCATTTTTTTCACTGCATTCTAGTTGTGGTTTGTC
CAAACTCATCAATGTATCTTATCATGTCTGTATACCGTCGACCTCTAGCTAGAGCTTGGCGTAATCATGG
TCATAGCTGTTTCCTGTGTGAAATTGTTATCCGCTCACAATTCCACACAACATACGAGCCGGAAGCATAA
AGTGTAAAGCCTGGGGTGCCTAATGAGTGAGCTAACTCACATTAATTGCGTTGCGCTCACTGCCCGCTTT
CCAGTCGGGAAACCTGTCGTGCCAGCTGCATTAATGAATCGGCCAACGCGCGGGGAGAGGCGGTTTGCGT
ATTGGGCGCTCTTCCGCTTCCTCGCTCACTGACTCGCTGCGCTCGGTCGTTCGGCTGCGGCGAGCGGTAT
CAGCTCACTCAAAGGCGGTAATACGGTTATCCACAGAATCAGGGGATAACGCAGGAAAGAACATGTGAGC
AAAAGGCCAGCAAAAGGCCAGGAACCGTAAAAAGGCCGCGTTGCTGGCGTTTTTCCATAGGCTCCGCCCC
CCTGACGAGCATCACAAAAATCGACGCTCAAGTCAGAGGTGGCGAAACCCGACAGGACTATAAAGATACC
AGGCGTTTCCCCCTGGAAGCTCCCTCGTGCGCTCTCCTGTTCCGACCCTGCCGCTTACCGGATACCTGTC
CGCCTTTCTCCCTTCGGGAAGCGTGGCGCTTTCTCATAGCTCACGCTGTAGGTATCTCAGTTCGGTGTAG
GTCGTTCGCTCCAAGCTGGGCTGTGTGCACGAACCCCCCGTTCAGCCCGACCGCTGCGCCTTATCCGGTA
ACTATCGTCTTGAGTCCAACCCGGTAAGACACGACTTATCGCCACTGGCAGCAGCCACTGGTAACAGGAT
TAGCAGAGCGAGGTATGTAGGCGGTGCTACAGAGTTCTTGAAGTGGTGGCCTAACTACGGCTACACTAGA
AGAACAGTATTTGGTATCTGCGCTCTGCTGAAGCCAGTTACCTTCGGAAAAAGAGTTGGTAGCTCTTGAT
CCGGCAAACAAACCACCGCTGGTAGCGGTGGTTTTTTTGTTTGCAAGCAGCAGATTACGCGCAGAAAAAA
AGGATCTCAAGAAGATCCTTTGATCTTTTCTACGGGGTCTGACGCTCAGTGGAACGAAAACTCACGTTAA
GGGATTTTGGTCATGAGATTATCAAAAAGGATCTTCACCTAGATCCTTTTAAATTAAAAATGAAGTTTTA
AATCAATCTAAAGTATATATGAGTAAACTTGGTCTGACAGTTACCAATGCTTAATCAGTGAGGCACCTAT
CTCAGCGATCTGTCTATTTCGTTCATCCATAGTTGCCTGACTCCCCGTCGTGTAGATAACTACGATACGG
GAGGGCTTACCATCTGGCCCCAGTGCTGCAATGATACCGCGAGACCCACGCTCACCGGCTCCAGATTTAT
CAGCAATAAACCAGCCAGCCGGAAGGGCCGAGCGCAGAAGTGGTCCTGCAACTTTATCCGCCTCCATCCA
GTCTATTAATTGTTGCCGGGAAGCTAGAGTAAGTAGTTCGCCAGTTAATAGTTTGCGCAACGTTGTTGCC
ATTGCTACAGGCATCGTGGTGTCACGCTCGTCGTTTGGTATGGCTTCATTCAGCTCCGGTTCCCAACGAT
CAAGGCGAGTTACATGATCCCCCATGTTGTGCAAAAAAGCGGTTAGCTCCTTCGGTCCTCCGATCGTTGT
CAGAAGTAAGTTGGCCGCAGTGTTATCACTCATGGTTATGGCAGCACTGCATAATTCTCTTACTGTCATG
CCATCCGTAAGATGCTTTTCTGTGACTGGTGAGTACTCAACCAAGTCATTCTGAGAATAGTGTATGCGGC
GACCGAGTTGCTCTTGCCCGGCGTCAATACGGGATAATACCGCGCCACATAGCAGAACTTTAAAAGTGCT
CATCATTGGAAAACGTTCTTCGGGGCGAAAACTCTCAAGGATCTTACCGCTGTTGAGATCCAGTTCGATG
TAACCCACTCGTGCACCCAACTGATCTTCAGCATCTTTTACTTTCACCAGCGTTTCTGGGTGAGCAAAAA
CAGGAAGGCAAAATGCCGCAAAAAAGGGAATAAGGGCGACACGGAAATGTTGAATACTCATACTCTTCCT
TTTTCAATATTATTGAAGCATTTATCAGGGTTATTGTCTCATGAGCGGATACATATTTGAATGTATTTAG
AAAAATAAACAAATAGGGGTTCCGCGCACATTTCCCCGAAAAGTGCCACCTGACGTC
